>Addgene plasmid #221688 | pCMV-FLAG-CAMK2D-ED | addgene full sequence | sequence record 439898 | Addgene NGS Result
TATCGTGGCTGGCCACGACGGGCGTTCCTTGCGCAGCTGTGCTCGACGTTGTCACTGAAGCGGGAAGGGA
CTGGCTGCTATTGGGCGAAGTGCCGGGGCAGGATCTCCTGTCATCTCACCTTGCTCCTGCCGAGAAAGTA
TCCATCATGGCTGATGCAATGCGGCGGCTGCATACGCTTGATCCGGCTACCTGCCCATTCGACCACCAAG
CGAAACATCGCATCGAGCGAGCACGTACTCGGATGGAAGCCGGTCTTGTCGATCAGGATGATCTGGACGA
AGAACATCAGGGGCTCGCGCCAGCCGAACTGTTCGCCAGGCTCAAGGCGAGCATGCCCGACGGCGAGGAT
CTCGTCGTGACCCATGGCGATGCCTGCTTGCCGAATATCATGGTGGAAAATGGCCGCTTTTCTGGATTCA
TCGACTGTGGCCGGCTGGGTGTGGCGGACCGCTATCAGGACATAGCGTTGGCTACCCGTGATATTGCTGA
AGAACTTGGCGGCGAATGGGCTGACCGCTTCCTCGTGCTTTACGGTATCGCCGCTCCCGATTCGCAGCGC
ATCGCCTTCTATCGCCTTCTTGACGAGTTCTTCTGAGCGGGACTCTGGGGTTCGAAATGACCGACCAAGC
GACGCCCAACCTGCCATCACGAGATTTCGATTCCACCGCCGCCTTCTATGAAAGGTTGGGCTTCGGAATC
GTTTTCCGGGACGCCGGCTGGATGATCCTCCAGCGCGGGGATCTCATGCTGGAGTTCTTCGCCCACCCTA
GGGGGAGGCTAACTGAAACACGGAAGGAGACAATACCGGAAGGAACCCGCGCTATGACGGCAATAAAAAG
ACAGAATAAAACGCACGGTGTTGGGTCGTTTGTTCATAAACGCGGGGTTCGGTCCCAGGGCTGGCACTCT
GTCGATACCCCACCGAGACCCCATTGGGGCCAATACGCCCGCGTTTCTTCCTTTTCCCCACCCCACCCCC
CAAGTTCGGGTGAAGGCCCAGGGCTCGCAGCCAACGTCGGGGCGGCAGGCCCTGCCATAGCCTCAGGTTA
CTCATATATACTTTAGATTGATTTAAAACTTCATTTTTAATTTAAAAGGATCTAGGTGAAGATCCTTTTT
GATAATCTCATGACCAAAATCCCTTAACGTGAGTTTTCGTTCCACTGAGCGTCAGACCCCGTAGAAAAGA
TCAAAGGATCTTCTTGAGATCCTTTTTTTCTGCGCGTAATCTGCTGCTTGCAAACAAAAAAACCACCGCT
ACCAGCGGTGGTTTGTTTGCCGGATCAAGAGCTACCAACTCTTTTTCCGAAGGTAACTGGCTTCAGCAGA
GCGCAGATACCAAATACTGTTCTTCTAGTGTAGCCGTAGTTAGGCCACCACTTCAAGAACTCTGTAGCAC
CGCCTACATACCTCGCTCTGCTAATCCTGTTACCAGTGGCTGCTGCCAGTGGCGATAAGTCGTGTCTTAC
CGGGTTGGACTCAAGACGATAGTTACCGGATAAGGCGCAGCGGTCGGGCTGAACGGGGGGTTCGTGCACA
CAGCCCAGCTTGGAGCGAACGACCTACACCGAACTGAGATACCTACAGCGTGAGCTATGAGAAAGCGCCA
CGCTTCCCGAAGGGAGAAAGGCGGACAGGTATCCGGTAAGCGGCAGGGTCGGAACAGGAGAGCGCACGAG
GGAGCTTCCAGGGGGAAACGCCTGGTATCTTTATAGTCCTGTCGGGTTTCGCCACCTCTGACTTGAGCGT
CGATTTTTGTGATGCTCGTCAGGGGGGCGGAGCCTATGGAAAAACGCCAGCAACGCGGCCTTTTTACGGT
TCCTGGCCTTTTGCTGGCCTTTTGCTCACATGTTCTTTCCTGCGTTATCCCCTGATTCTGTGGATAACCG
TATTACCGCCATGCATTAGTTATTAATAGTAATCAATTACGGGGTCATTAGTTCATAGCCCATATATGGA
GTTCCGCGTTACATAACTTACGGTAAATGGCCCGCCTGGCTGACCGCCCAACGACCCCCGCCCATTGACG
TCAATAATGACGTATGTTCCCATAGTAACGCCAATAGGGACTTTCCATTGACGTCAATGGGTGGAGTATT
TACGGTAAACTGCCCACTTGGCAGTACATCAAGTGTATCATATGCCAAGTACGCCCCCTATTGACGTCAA
TGACGGTAAATGGCCCGCCTGGCATTATGCCCAGTACATGACCTTATGGGACTTTCCTACTTGGCAGTAC
ATCTACGTATTAGTCATCGCTATTACCATGGTGATGCGGTTTTGGCAGTACATCAATGGGCGTGGATAGC
GGTTTGACTCACGGGGATTTCCAAGTCTCCACCCCATTGACGTCAATGGGAGTTTGTTTTGGCACCAAAA
TCAACGGGACTTTCCAAAATGTCGTAACAACTCCGCCCCATTGACGCAAATGGGCGGTAGGCGTGTACGG
TGGGAGGTCTATATAAGCAGAGCTGGTTTAGTGAACCGTCAGATCCGCTAGCGATTACGCCAAGCTCGAA
ATTAACCCTCACTAAAGGGAACAAAAGCTGGAGCTCCACCGCGGTGGCGGCCGCCACCATGGATTACAAG
GATGACGACGATAAGAGCCCGGGCGGATCCCCCGGGCTGCAGGAATTCATGGCTTCGACCACAACCTGCA
CCAGGTTCACGGACGAGTATCAGCTTTTCGAGGAGCTTGGAAAGGGGGCATTCTCAGTGGTGAGAAGATG
TATGAAAATTCCTACTGGACAAGAATATGCTGCCAGAATTATCAACACCAAAAAGCTTTCTGCTAGGGAT
CATCAGAAACTAGAAAGAGAAGCTAGAATCTGCCGTCTTTTGAAGCACCCTAATATTGTGCGACTTCATG
ATAGCATATCAGAAGAGGGCTTTCACTACTTGGTGTTTGATTTAGTTACTGGAGGTGAACTGTTTGAAGA
CATAGTGGCAAGAGAATACTACAGTGAAGCTGATGCCAGTCATTGTATACAGCAGATTCTAGAAAGTGTT
AATCATTGTCACCTAAATGGCATAGTTCACAGGAACCTGAAGCCTGAGAATTTGCTTTTAGCTAGCAAAT
CCAAGGGAGCAGCTGTGAAATTGGCAGACTTTGGCTTAGCCATAGAAGTTCAAGGGGACCAGCAGGCGTG
GTTTGGTTTTGCTGGCACACCTGGATATCTTTCTCCAGAAGTTTTACGTAAAGATCCTTATGGAAAGCCA
GTGGATATGTGGGCATGTGGTGTCATTCTCTATATTCTACTTGTGGGGTATCCACCCTTCTGGGATGAAG
ACCAACACAGACTCTATCAGCAGATCAAGGCTGGAGCTTATGATTTTCCATCACCAGAATGGGACACGGT
GACTCCTGAAGCCAAAGACCTCATCAATAAAATGCTTACTATCAACCCTGCCAAACGCATCACAGCCTCA
GAGGCACTGAAGCACCCATGGATCTGTCAACGTTCTACTGTTGCTTCCATGATGCACAGACAGGAGACTG
TAGACTGCTTGAAGAAATTTAATGCTAGAAGAAAACTAAAGGGTGCCATCTTGACAACTATGCTGGCTAC
AAGGAATTTCTCAGCAGCCAAGAGTTTGTTGAAGAAACCAGATGGAGTAAAGGAGTCAACTGAGAGTTCA
AATACAACAATTGAGGATGAAGATGTGAAAGCACGAAAGCAAGAGATTATCAAAGTCACTGAACAACTGA
TCGAAGCTATCAACAATGGGGACTTTGAAGCCTACACAAAAATCTGTGACCCAGGCCTTACTGCTTTTGA
ACCTGAAGCTTTGGGTAATTTAGTGGAAGGGATGGATTTTCACCGATTCTACTTTGAAAATGCTTTGTCC
AAAAGCAATAAACCAATCCACACTATTATTCTAAACCCTCATGTACATCTGGTAGGGGATGATGCCGCCT
GCATAGCATATATTAGGCTCACACAGTACATGGATGGCAGTGGAATGCCAAAGACAATGCAGTCAGAAGA
GACTCGTGTGTGGCACCGCCGGGATGGAAAGTGGCAGAATGTTCATTTTCATCGCTCGGGGTCACCAACA
GTACCCATCAAGCCACCCTGTATTCCAAATGGGAAAGAAAACTTCTCAGGAGGCACCTCTTTGTGGCAAA
ACATCTAACTCGAGGGGGGGCCCGGTACCTTAATTAATTAAGGTACCAGGTAAGTGTACCCAATTCGCCC
TATAGTGAGTCGTATTACAATTCACTCGATCGCCCTTCCCAACAGTTGCGCAGCCTGAATGGCGAATGGA
GATCCAATTTTTAAGTGTATAATGTGTTAAACTACTGATTCTAATTGTTTGTGTATTTTAGATTCACAGT
CCCAAGGCTCATTTCAGGCCCCTCAGTCCTCACAGTCTGTTCATGATCATAATCAGCCATACCACATTTG
TAGAGGTTTTACTTGCTTTAAAAAACCTCCCACACCTCCCCCTGAACCTGAAACATAAAATGAATGCAAT
TGTTGTTGTTAACTTGTTTATTGCAGCTTATAATGGTTACAAATAAAGCAATAGCATCACAAATTTCACA
AATAAAGCATTTTTTTCACTGCATTCTAGTTGTGGTTTGTCCAAACTCATCAATGTATCTTAACGCGTAA
ATTGTAAGCGTTAATATTTTGTTAAAATTCGCGTTAAATTTTTGTTAAATCAGCTCATTTTTTAACCAAT
AGGCCGAAATCGGCAAAATCCCTTATAAATCAAAAGAATAGACCGAGATAGGGT
[37 nt withheld, positions 4745-4781]
AAAGAACGTGGACTCCAACGTCAAAGG
[49 nt withheld, positions 4809-4857]
T
[91 nt withheld, positions 4859-4949]
G
[124 nt withheld, positions 4951-5074]
CAGGTGGCACTTTTCGGGGAAATGTGCGCGGAACCCCTATTTGTTTATTTTTCTAAATACATTCAAATAT
GTATCCGCTCATGAGACAATAACCCTGATAAATGCTTCAATAATATTGAAAAAGGAAGAATCCTGAGGCG
GAAAGAACCAGCTGTGGAATGTGTGTCAGTTAGGGTGTGGAAAGTCCCCAGGCTCCCCAGCAGGCAGAAG
TATGCAAAGCATGCATCTCAATTAGTCAGCAACCAGGTGTGGAAAGTCCCCAGGCTCCCCAGCAGGCAGA
AGTATGCAAAGCATGCATCTCAATTAGTCAGCAACCATAGTCCCGCCCCTAACTCCGCCCATCCCGCCCC
TAACTCCGCCCAGTTCCGCCCATTCTCCGCCCCATGGCTGACTAATTTTTTTTATTTATGCAGAGGCCGA
GGCCGCCTCGGCCTCTGAGCTATTCCAGAAGTAGTGAGGAGGCTTTTTTGGAGGCCTAGGCTTTTGCAAA
GATCGATCAAGAGACAGGATGAGGATCGTTTCGCATGATTGAACAAGATGGATTGCACGCAGGTTCTCCG
GCCGCTTGGGTGGAGAGGCTATTCGGCTATGACTGGGCACAACAGACAATCGGCTGCTCTGATGCCGCCG
TGTTCCGGCTGTCAGCGCAGGGGCGCCCGGTTCTTTTTGTCAAGACCGACCTGTCCGGTGCCCTGAATGA
ACTGCAAGACGAGGCAGCGCGGC
Features (pLannotate 1.2.2; 21 found; start..end, strand, type, name):
    617..769     +  CDS            ble (fragment): BLE_KLEPN - Experimental evidence at protein level: Swiss-Prot protein existence level 1. Binding protein with a strong affinity to the bleomycin family of antibiotics. Binds to CL990; an antimitotic-antibiotic compound. From Klebsiella pneumoniae.
    828..875     +  polyA_signal   HSV TK poly(A) signal: herpes simplex virus thymidine kinase polyadenylation signal (Cole and Stacy, 1985)
    966..982     -  polyA_signal   bGH poly(A) signal (fragment): bovine growth hormone polyadenylation signal
   1204..1792    +  rep_origin     ori: high-copy-number ColE1/pMB1/pBR322/pUC origin of replication
   1967..2270    +  enhancer       CMV enhancer: human cytomegalovirus immediate early enhancer
   2271..2474    +  promoter       CMV promoter: human cytomegalovirus (CMV) immediate early promoter
   2520..2538    +  promoter       T3 promoter: promoter for bacteriophage T3 RNA polymerase
   2551..2574    +  misc_feature   MCS (fragment): pBluescript multiple cloning site
   2582..2606    +  CDS            3xFLAG (fragment): three tandem FLAG® epitope tags
   2615..2638    +  misc_feature   MCS (fragment): pBluescript multiple cloning site
   2639..4135    +  CDS            CAMK2D: KCC2D_HUMAN - Also known as CAMKD. Experimental evidence at protein level: Swiss-Prot protein existence level 1. Calcium/calmodulin-dependent protein kinase involved in the regulation of Ca(2+) homeostatis and excitation-contraction coupling (ECC) in heart by targeting ion channels, transporters and accessory proteins involved in Ca(2+) influx into the myocyte, Ca(2+) release from the sarcoplasmic reticulum (SR), SR Ca(2+) uptake and Na(+) and K(+) channel transport. Targets also transcription factors and signaling molecules to regulate heart function. In its activated form, is involved in the
   4139..4159    +  misc_feature   MCS (fragment): pBluescript multiple cloning site
   4199..4217    -  promoter       T7 promoter: promoter for bacteriophage T7 RNA polymerase
   4227..4266    +  CDS            lacZα (fragment): LacZα fragment of β-galactosidase; lacZ fragment
   4276..4331    +  intron         small t intron (fragment): SV40 (simian virus 40) small t antigen intron
   4331..4468    +  CDS            large T antigen (fragment): large T antigen from SV40 (simian virus 40)
   4491..4612    +  polyA_signal   SV40 poly(A) signal: SV40 polyadenylation signal
   4646..5074    -  rep_origin     f1 ori (sequence partly withheld): f1 bacteriophage origin of replication; arrow indicates direction of (+) strand synthesis
   5101..5203    +  promoter       AmpR promoter: bla
   5207..5564    +  promoter       SV40 promoter: SV40 enhancer and early promoter
   5599..596     +  CDS            NeoR/KanR (across the origin): aminoglycoside phosphotransferase from Tn5; aph(3')-II (or nptII); confers resistance to neomycin, kanamycin, and G418 (Geneticin®)
