[The description below was written by a language model from this plasmid's Addgene catalogue record and pLannotate feature annotations shown in this document.]
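Description:
pCMV-FLAG-CAMK2D-ED is a mammalian expression plasmid built on the pCMV-Tag2B backbone that produces an N-terminally FLAG-tagged form of human CAMK2D, the delta isoform of calcium/calmodulin-dependent protein kinase II, carrying the substitutions K43R and D136N. The record describes it as a mutated version of a companion wild-type CAMK2D plasmid from the same deposit. The record does not state the functional consequence of the two mutations. The 5.8 kb sequenced construct replicates in E. coli at high copy from a ColE1/pUC-type origin and is selected with kanamycin. It also carries an f1 origin for single-stranded DNA production.

Expression is driven by the human cytomegalovirus immediate-early enhancer and promoter. Downstream of these lie a T3 promoter, a FLAG epitope (annotated as a partial match to 3xFLAG, as a single FLAG would be), and the roughly 1.5 kb CAMK2D coding sequence, which was cloned between the EcoRI and XhoI sites of the polylinker. A reverse-oriented T7 promoter follows the insert, and the transcript is terminated by SV40-derived sequences that include the SV40 polyadenylation signal. The selection cassette is a Tn5 NeoR/KanR gene placed behind both a bacterial bla promoter and the SV40 early promoter, and it ends in the HSV thymidine kinase poly(A) signal. This arrangement gives kanamycin resistance in bacteria and allows G418 selection in mammalian cells. The short ble, bGH poly(A), lacZα and large T antigen annotations are fragmentary backbone matches rather than functional elements.

The associated publication examines CAMK2D as a scaffold for an RNF8–MAD2 complex in mitotic checkpoint control in glioma. This suggests the plasmid is used for transfection experiments that compare mutant and wild-type CAMK2D, with the FLAG tag available for detection or immunoprecipitation.
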