Addgene plasmid #221688: pCMV-FLAG-CAMK2D-ED
Purpose: Mammalian expression of FLAG-tagged human CAMK2D (K43R/D136N)
Depositing lab: Derrick Sek Tong Ong. Depositing organization: National University of Singapore. Publication: CAMK2D serves as a molecular scaffold for RNF8-MAD2 complex to induce mitotic checkpoint in glioma. Chuah YH, Tay EXY, Grinchuk OV, Yoon J, Feng J, Kannan S, Robert M, Jakhar R, Liang Y, Lee BWL, Wang LC, Lim YT, Zhao T, Sobota RM, Lu G, Low BC, Crasta KC, Verma CS, Lin Z, Ong DST. Cell Death Differ. 2023 Aug;30(8):1973-1987. doi: 10.1038/s41418-023-01192-3. Epub 2023 Jul 19. PubMed 37468549.
Backbone
  Vector backbone: pCMV-Tag2B
  Vector type: Mammalian Expression
Growth in bacteria
  Bacterial resistance: Kanamycin, 50 μg/mL
  Growth temperature: 37°C
  Growth strain: DH5alpha
  Copy number: High Copy
Gene/Insert
  Gene/Insert name: CAMK2D
  Species: H. sapiens (human)
  Mutation: K43R, D136N
  Entrez Gene: CAMK2D (a.k.a. CAMKD)
  Cloning method: Restriction Enzyme; 5′ cloning site EcoRI (unknown if destroyed); 3′ cloning site XhoI (unknown if destroyed)
Terms and licenses: Academic/Nonprofit Terms; Industry Terms: Not Available to Industry
Depositor comments: This is a mutated version of plasmid #221687.
How to cite: pCMV-FLAG-CAMK2D-ED was a gift from Derrick Sek Tong Ong (Addgene plasmid # 221688 ; http://n2t.net/addgene:221688 ; RRID:Addgene_221688)
